Addgene plasmid #67979: pKLV2-U6gRNA5(Empty)-PGKBFP2AGFP-W
Purpose: Cas9 activity reporter (control) with BFP and GFP.
Depositing lab: Kosuke Yusa. Depositing organization: Wellcome Sanger Institute. Publication: A CRISPR Dropout Screen Identifies Genetic Vulnerabilities and Therapeutic Targets in Acute Myeloid Leukemia. Tzelepis K, Koike-Yusa H, De Braekeleer E, Li Y, Metzakopian E, Dovey OM, Mupo A, Grinkevich V, Li M, Mazan M, Gozdecka M, Ohnishi S, Cooper J, Patel M, McKerrell T, Chen B, Domingues AF, Gallipoli P, Teichmann S, Ponstingl H, McDermott U, Saez-Rodriguez J, Huntly BJ, Iorio F, Pina C, Vassiliou GS, Yusa K. Cell Rep. 2016 Oct 18;17(4):1193-1205. doi: 10.1016/j.celrep.2016.09.079. PubMed 27760321.
Backbone
  Vector backbone: pKLV2 lentiviral vector
  Backbone size w/o insert (bp): 5783
  Total vector size (bp): 8767
  Vector type: Lentiviral
Growth in bacteria
  Bacterial resistance: Ampicillin, 100 μg/mL
  Growth temperature: 37°C
  Growth strain: Stbl3
  Copy number: High Copy
Gene/Insert
  Gene/Insert name: U6gRNA cassette, PGKBFP2AGFP cassette, WPRE
  Species: H. sapiens (human), M. musculus (mouse)
  Insert size (bp): 3022
  Mutation: Deleted BbsI site within WPRE
  Promoter: human U6 promoter, mouse PGK promoter
  Cloning method: Restriction Enzyme; 5′ cloning site MluI (not destroyed); 3′ cloning site KpnI (not destroyed)
  Sequencing primers: 5′ CATAATAGCAACAGACATAC
Terms and licenses: Academic/Nonprofit Terms; Industry Terms: Not Available to Industry
How to cite: pKLV2-U6gRNA5(Empty)-PGKBFP2AGFP-W was a gift from Kosuke Yusa (Addgene plasmid # 67979 ; http://n2t.net/addgene:67979 ; RRID:Addgene_67979)
