[The description below was written by a language model from this plasmid's Addgene catalogue record, the feature table of its GenBank file and pLannotate feature annotations shown in this document.]
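Description:
pKLV2-U6gRNA5(Empty)-PGKBFP2AGFP-W is an 8,767 bp lentiviral transfer plasmid built on the pKLV2 backbone and described as the control version of a Cas9 activity reporter. It is maintained in E. coli through a high-copy ColE1/pUC-type origin with ampicillin selection (AmpR), and the backbone also carries an f1 origin and residual lacZα/lac promoter and T7/T3 promoter elements. The viral portion has a CMV enhancer/promoter placed upstream of a truncated HIV-1 5' LTR, which drives genomic RNA production in packaging cells. This is followed by the Ψ packaging signal with a gag fragment, the RRE for Rev-dependent export, and the cPPT/CTS. At the 3' end lie a second truncated LTR and a bGH polyadenylation signal.

The payload, cloned between MluI and KpnI sites, contains two expression units. A human U6 Pol III promoter sits upstream of an S. pyogenes guide RNA scaffold (annotated as a tracrRNA fragment), and the "Empty" designation indicates that no targeting spacer has been inserted. Downstream, the mouse PGK promoter drives TagBFP and EGFP as a single transcript. The full-length feature list does not annotate the linker between them, but a partial 948 bp GenBank record covering only the EGFP region identifies a T2A peptide adjoining EGFP, so the two fluorescent proteins are produced as separate polypeptides. A WPRE, modified to remove a BbsI site, enhances expression.

Because no guide is expressed, transduced cells should remain positive for both BFP and GFP whether or not Cas9 is present. This presumably gives the baseline for comparison with a companion reporter carrying a guide against one of the fluorophores, although the record does not describe that counterpart. The associated publication concerns CRISPR dropout screening in acute myeloid leukemia.
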