Features (pLannotate 1.2.2; 28 found; start..end, strand, type, name):
     30..458     -  rep_origin     f1 ori (sequence partly withheld): f1 bacteriophage origin of replication; arrow indicates direction of (+) strand synthesis
    463..618     -  CDS            lacZα (fragment): LacZα fragment of β-galactosidase; lacZ fragment
    626..644     +  promoter       T7 promoter: promoter for bacteriophage T7 RNA polymerase
    658..958     +  enhancer       CMV enhancer: human cytomegalovirus immediate early enhancer
    959..1158    +  promoter       CMV promoter: human cytomegalovirus (CMV) immediate early promoter
   1176..1356    +  LTR            5' LTR (truncated): truncated 5' long terminal repeat (LTR) from HIV-1
   1403..1528    +  misc_feature   HIV-1 Ψ: packaging signal of human immunodeficiency virus type 1
   1512..1850    +  CDS            HIV-1 gag (fragment): gag protein from human immunodeficiency virus 1; gag
   2027..2260    +  misc_feature   RRE: The Rev response element (RRE) of HIV-1 allows for Rev-dependent mRNA export from the nucleus to the cytoplasm.
   2637..2737    +  CDS            Rev (fragment): human immunodeficiency virus 1 (HIV-1) Rev protein; rev; enhances nuclear export of unspliced and incompletely spliced viral mRNAs
   2787..2904    +  misc_feature   cPPT/CTS: central polypurine tract and central termination sequence of HIV-1
   2979..3219    +  promoter       U6 promoter: RNA polymerase III promoter for human U6 snRNA
   3264..3331    +  misc_RNA       tracrRNA (fragment): trans-activating CRISPR RNA for the Streptococcus pyogenes CRISPR/Cas9 system
   3354..3853    +  promoter       PGK promoter: mouse phosphoglycerate kinase 1 promoter
   3889..4584    +  CDS            TagBFP: TagBFP is a basic (constitutively fluorescent) blue fluorescent protein published in 2008, derived from Entacmaea quadricolor. It is reported to be a very rapidly-maturing monomer with very low acid sensitivity.
   4663..5382    +  CDS            EGFP: the original enhanced GFP (Yang et al., 1996) mammalian codon-optimized
   5391..5977    +  misc_feature   WPRE: woodchuck hepatitis virus posttranscriptional regulatory element
   5971..6117    +  CDS            nef (fragment): NEF_HV1LA - Experimental evidence at protein level: Swiss-Prot protein existence level 1. Extracellular Nef protein targets CD4(+) T-lymphocytes for apoptosis by interacting with CXCR4 surface receptors. From Human immunodeficiency virus type 1 group M subtype B (isolate Lai) (HIV-1).
   6125..6303    +  LTR            5' LTR (truncated): truncated 5' long terminal repeat (LTR) from HIV-1
   6329..6440    +  polyA_signal   bGH poly(A) signal: bovine growth hormone polyadenylation signal
   6579..6597    -  promoter       T3 promoter: promoter for bacteriophage T3 RNA polymerase
   6642..6658    -  protein_bind   lac operator: The lac repressor binds to the lac operator to inhibit transcription in E. coli. This inhibition can be relieved by adding lactose or isopropyl-β-D-thiogalactopyranoside (IPTG). lac repressor encoded by lacI
   6666..6696    -  promoter       lac promoter: promoter for the E. coli lac operon
   6711..6732    -  protein_bind   CAP binding site: CAP binding activates transcription in the presence of cAMP. E. coli catabolite activator protein
   6745..6837    -  CDS            lacI (fragment): lac repressor; lacI; The lac repressor binds to the lac operator to inhibit transcription in E. coli. This inhibition can be relieved by adding lactose or isopropyl-β-D-thiogalactopyranoside (IPTG).
   7020..7608    -  rep_origin     ori: high-copy-number ColE1/pMB1/pBR322/pUC origin of replication
   7779..8639    -  CDS            AmpR: β-lactamase; bla; confers resistance to ampicillin, carbenicillin, and related antibiotics
   8640..8744    -  promoter       AmpR promoter: bla
>Addgene plasmid #67979 | pKLV2-U6gRNA5(Empty)-PGKBFP2AGFP-W | depositor full sequence | sequence record 129400 | pKLV2-U6gRNA5(Empty)-PGKBFP2AGFP-W sequence 8767 bps
CTAAATTGTAAGCGTTAATATTTTGTTAAAATTCGCGTTAAATTTTTGTTAAATCAGCTCATTTTTTAAC
CAATAGGCCGAAATCGGCAAAATCCCTTATAAATCAAAAGAATAGACCGAGATAGGGTTGAGTGTTGTTC
CAGTTTGGAACAAGAGTCCACTATTAAAGAACGTGGACTCCAACGTCAAAGG
[49 nt withheld, positions 193-241]
T
[91 nt withheld, positions 243-333]
G
[124 nt withheld, positions 335-458]
CCCATTCGCCATTCAGGCTGCGCAACTGTTGGGAAGGGCGATCGGTGCGGGCCTCTTCGCTATTACGCCA
GCTGGCGAAAGGGGGATGTGCTGCAAGGCGATTAAGTTGGGTAACGCCAGGGTTTTCCCAGTCACGACGT
TGTAAAACGACGGCCAGTGAGCGCGCGTAATACGACTCACTATAGGGCGAATTGACTAGTACATAACTTA
CGGTAAATGGCCCGCCTGGCTGACCGCCCAACGACCCCCGCCCATTGACGTCAATAATGACGTATGTTCC
CATAGTAACGCCAATAGGGACTTTCCATTGACGTCAATGGGTGGAGTATTTACGGTAAACTGCCCACTTG
GCAGTACATCAAGTGTATCATATGCCAAGTACGCCCCCTATTGACGTCAATGACGGTAAATGGCCCGCCT
GGCATTATGCCCAGTACATGACCTTATGGGACTTTCCTACTTGGCAGTACATCTACGTATTAGTCATCGC
TATTACCATGGTGATGCGGTTTTGGCAGTACATCAATGGGCGTGGATAGCGGTTTGACTCACGGGGATTT
CCAAGTCTCCACCCCATTGACGTCAATGGGAGTTTGTTTTGGCACCAAAATCAACGGGACTTTCCAAAAT
GTCGTAACAACTCCGCCCCATTGACGCAAATGGGCGGTAGGCGTGTACGGTGGGAGGTCTATATAAGCAG
CGCGTTTTGCCTGTACTGGGTCTCTCTGGTTAGACCAGATCTGAGCCTGGGAGCTCTCTGGCTAACTAGG
GAACCCACTGCTTAAGCCTCAATAAAGCTTGCCTTGAGTGCTTCAAGTAGTGTGTGCCCGTCTGTTGTGT
GACTCTGGTAACTAGAGATCCCTCAGACCCTTTTAGTCAGTGTGGAAAATCTCTAGCAGTGGCGCCCGAA
CAGGGACTTGAAAGCGAAAGGGAAACCAGAGGAGCTCTCTCGACGCAGGACTCGGCTTGCTGAAGCGCGC
ACGGCAAGAGGCGAGGGGCGGCGACTGGTGAGTACGCCAAAAATTTTGACTAGCGGAGGCTAGAAGGAGA
GAGATGGGTGCGAGAGCGTCAGTATTAAGCGGGGGAGAATTAGATCGCGATGGGAAAAAATTCGGTTAAG
GCCAGGGGGAAAGAAAAAATATAAATTAAAACATATAGTATGGGCAAGCAGGGAGCTAGAACGATTCGCA
GTTAATCCTGGCCTGTTAGAAACATCAGAAGGCTGTAGACAAATACTGGGACAGCTACAACCATCCCTTC
AGACAGGATCAGAAGAACTTAGATCATTATATAATACAGTAGCAACCCTCTATTGTGTGCATCAAAGGAT
AGAGATAAAAGACACCAAGGAAGCTTTAGACAAGATAGAGGAAGAGCAAAACAAAAGTAAGACCACCGCA
CAGCAAGCGGCCGGCCGCGCTGATCTTCAGACCTGGAGGAGGAGATATGAGGGACAATTGGAGAAGTGAA
TTATATAAATATAAAGTAGTAAAAATTGAACCATTAGGAGTAGCACCCACCAAGGCAAAGAGAAGAGTGG
TGCAGAGAGAAAAAAGAGCAGTGGGAATAGGAGCTTTGTTCCTTGGGTTCTTGGGAGCAGCAGGAAGCAC
TATGGGCGCAGCGTCAATGACGCTGACGGTACAGGCCAGACAATTATTGTCTGGTATAGTGCAGCAGCAG
AACAATTTGCTGAGGGCTATTGAGGCGCAACAGCATCTGTTGCAACTCACAGTCTGGGGCATCAAGCAGC
TCCAGGCAAGAATCCTGGCTGTGGAAAGATACCTAAAGGATCAACAGCTCCTGGGGATTTGGGGTTGCTC
TGGAAAACTCATTTGCACCACTGCTGTGCCTTGGAATGCTAGTTGGAGTAATAAATCTCTGGAACAGATT
TGGAATCACACGACCTGGATGGAGTGGGACAGAGAAATTAACAATTACACAAGCTTAATACACTCCTTAA
TTGAAGAATCGCAAAACCAGCAAGAAAAGAATGAACAAGAATTATTGGAATTAGATAAATGGGCAAGTTT
GTGGAATTGGTTTAACATAACAAATTGGCTGTGGTATATAAAATTATTCATAATGATAGTAGGAGGCTTG
GTAGGTTTAAGAATAGTTTTTGCTGTACTTTCTATAGTGAATAGAGTTAGGCAGGGATATTCACCATTAT
CGTTTCAGACCCACCTCCCAACCCCGAGGGGACCCGACAGGCCCGAAGGAATAGAAGAAGAAGGTGGAGA
GAGAGACAGAGACAGATCCATTCGATTAGTGAACGGATCGGCACTGCGTGCGCCAATTCTGCAGACAAAT
GGCAGTATTCATCCACAATTTTAAAAGAAAAGGGGGGATTGGGGGGTACAGTGCAGGGGAAAGAATAGTA
GACATAATAGCAACAGACATACAAACTAAAGAATTACAAAAACAAATTACAAAAATTCAAAATTTTCGGG
TTTATTACAGGGACAGCAGAGATCCAGTTTGGTTAGTACCGGGCCCTACGCGTCCAAGGTCGGGCAGGAA
GAGGGCCTATTTCCCATGATTCCTTCATATTTGCATATACGATACAAGGCTGTTAGAGAGATAATTAGAA
TTAATTTGACTGTAAACACAAAGATATTAGTACAAAATACGTGACGTAGAAAGTAATAATTTCTTGGGTA
GTTTGCAGTTTTAAAATTATGTTTTAAAATGGACTATCATATGCTTACCGTAACTTGAAAGTATTTCGAT
TTCTTGGCTTTATATATCTTGTGGAAAGGACGAAACACCGGGTCTTCGAGAAGACACGTTTAAGAGCTAT
GCTGGAAACAGCATAGCAAGTTTAAATAAGGCTAGTCCGTTATCAACTTGAAAAAGTGGCACCGAGTCGG
TGCTTTTTTTGGATCCAATTCTACCGGGTAGGGGAGGCGCTTTTCCCAAGGCAGTCTGGAGCATGCGCTT
TAGCAGCCCCGCTGGGCACTTGGCGCTACACAAGTGGCCTCTGGCCTCGCACACATTCCACATCCACCGG
TAGGCGCCAACCGGCTCCGTTCTTTGGTGGCCCCTTCGCGCCACCTTCTACTCCTCCCCTAGTCAGGAAG
TTCCCCCCCGCCCCGCAGCTCGCGTCGTGCAGGACGTGACAAATGGAAGTAGCACGTCTCACTAGTCTCG
TGCAGATGGACAGCACCGCTGAGCAATGGAAGCGGGTAGGCCTTTGGGGCAGCGGCCAATAGCAGCTTTG
CTCCTTCGCTTTCTGGGCTCAGAGGCTGGGAAGGGGTGGGTCCGGGGGCGGGCTCAGGGGCGGGCTCAGG
GGCGGGGCGGGCGCCCGAAGGTCCTCCGGAGGCCCGGCATTCTGCACGCTTCAAAAGCGCACGTCTGCCG
CGCTGTTCTCCTCTTCCTCATCTCCGGGCCTTTCGACCTGCATCCATCTAGATCTCGAGCCACCATGGGC
AGCGAGCTGATTAAGGAGAACATGCACATGAAGCTGTACATGGAGGGCACCGTGGACAACCATCACTTCA
AGTGCACATCCGAGGGCGAAGGCAAGCCCTACGAGGGCACCCAGACCATGAGAATCAAGGTGGTCGAGGG
CGGCCCTCTCCCCTTCGCCTTCGACATCCTGGCTACTAGCTTCCTCTACGGCAGCAAGACCTTCATCAAC
CACACCCAGGGCATCCCCGACTTCTTCAAGCAGTCCTTCCCTGAGGGCTTCACATGGGAGAGAGTCACCA
CATACGAGGACGGGGGCGTGCTGACCGCTACCCAGGACACCAGCCTCCAGGACGGCTGCCTCATCTACAA
CGTCAAGATCAGAGGGGTGAACTTCACATCCAACGGCCCTGTGATGCAGAAGAAAACACTCGGCTGGGAG
GCCTTCACCGAGACCCTGTACCCCGCTGACGGCGGCCTGGAAGGCAGAAACGACATGGCCCTGAAGCTCG
TGGGCGGGAGCCATCTGATCGCAAACATCAAGACCACATATAGATCCAAGAAACCCGCTAAGAACCTCAA
GATGCCTGGCGTCTACTATGTGGACTACAGACTGGAAAGAATCAAGGAGGCCAACAACGAGACCTACGTC
GAGCAGCACGAGGTGGCAGTGGCCAGATACTGCGACCTCCCTAGCAAACTGGGGCACAAGCTTAATGGAG
GGGGCAGCGGCGGGGAAGGAAGGGGCTCCCTGCTCACCTGCGGCGACGTGGAAGAGAACCCCGGACCTGA
ATTCATGGTGAGCAAGGGCGAGGAGCTGTTCACCGGGGTGGTGCCCATCCTGGTCGAGCTGGACGGCGAC
GTAAACGGCCACAAGTTCAGCGTGTCCGGCGAGGGCGAGGGCGATGCCACCTACGGCAAGCTGACCCTGA
AGTTCATCTGCACCACCGGCAAGCTGCCCGTGCCCTGGCCCACCCTCGTGACCACCCTGACCTACGGCGT
GCAGTGCTTCAGCCGCTACCCCGACCACATGAAGCAGCACGACTTCTTCAAGTCCGCCATGCCCGAAGGC
TACGTCCAGGAGCGCACCATCTTCTTCAAGGACGACGGCAACTACAAGACCCGCGCCGAGGTGAAGTTCG
AGGGCGACACCCTGGTGAACCGCATCGAGCTGAAGGGCATCGACTTCAAGGAGGACGGCAACATCCTGGG
GCACAAGCTGGAGTACAACTACAACAGCCACAACGTCTATATCATGGCCGACAAGCAGAAGAACGGCATC
AAGGTGAACTTCAAGATCCGCCACAACATCGAGGACGGCAGCGTGCAGCTCGCCGACCACTACCAGCAGA
ACACCCCCATCGGCGACGGCCCCGTGCTGCTGCCCGACAACCACTACCTGAGCACCCAGTCCGCCCTGAG
CAAAGACCCCAACGAGAAGCGCGATCACATGGTCCTGCTGGAGTTCGTGACCGCCGCCGGGATCACTCTC
GGCATGGACGAGCTGTACAAGTAAGCGGCCGCTCAACCTCTGGATTACAAAATTTGTGAAAGATTGACTG
GTATTCTTAACTATGTTGCTCCTTTTACGCTATGTGGATACGCTGCTTTAATGCCTTTGTATCATGCTAT
TGCTTCCCGTATGGCTTTCATTTTCTCCTCCTTGTATAAATCCTGGTTGCTGTCTCTTTATGAGGAGTTG
TGGCCCGTTGTCAGGCAACGTGGCGTGGTGTGCACTGTGTTTGCTGACGCAACCCCCACTGGTTGGGGCA
TTGCCACCACCTGTCAGCTCCTTTCCGGGACTTTCGCTTTCCCCCTCCCTATTGCCACGGCGGAACTCAT
CGCCGCCTGCCTTGCCCGCTGCTGGACAGGGGCTCGGCTGTTGGGCACTGACAATTCCGTGGTGTTGTCG
GGGAAATCATCGTCCTTTCCTTGGCTGCTCGCCTGTGTTGCCACCTGGATTCTGCGCGGGACGTCCTTCT
GCTACGTCCCTTCGGCCCTCAATCCAGCGGACCTTCCTTCCCGCGGCCTGCTGCCGGCTCTGCGGCCTCT
TCCGCGTCTACGCCTTCGCCCTCAGACGAGTCGGATCTCCCTTTGGGCCGCCTCCCCGCAGGTACCTTTA
AGACCAATGACTTACAAGGCAGCTGTAGATCTTAGCCACTTTTTAAAAGAAAAGGGGGGACTGGAAGGGC
TAATTCACTCCCAAAGAAGTCAAGATCTGCTTTTTGCCTGTACTGGGTCTCTCTGGTTAGACCAGAGTCT
CTCTGGTTAGACCAGATCTGAGCCTGGGAGCTCTCTGGCTAACTAGGGAACCCACTGCTTAAGCCTCAAT
AAAGCTTGCCTTGAGTGCTTCAAGTAGTGTGTGCCCGTCTGTTGTGTGACTCTGGTAACTAGAGATCCCT
CAGACCCTTTTAGTCAGTGTGGAAAATCTCTAGCAGTTTAAACCCGCTGATCAGCCTCGACTGTGCCTTC
TAGTTGCCAGCCATCTGTTGTTTGCCCCTCCCCCGTGCCTTCCTTGACCCTGGAAGGTGCCACTCCCACT
GTCCTTTCCTAATAAAATGAGGAAATTGCATCGCATTGTCTGAGTAGGTGTCATTCTATTCTGGGGGGTG
GGGTGGGGCAGGACAGCAAGGGGGAGGATTGGGAAGTCAATAGCAGGCATGCTGGGGATGCGGTGGGCTC
TATGGGCGGCCGTTAATTAAGCTTTTGTTCCCTTTAGTGAGGGTTAATTGCGCGCTTGGCGTAATCATGG
TCATAGCTGTTTCCTGTGTGAAATTGTTATCCGCTCACAATTCCACACAACATACGAGCCGGAAGCATAA
AGTGTAAAGCCTGGGGTGCCTAATGAGTGAGCTAACTCACATTAATTGCGTTGCGCTCACTGCCCGCTTT
CCAGTCGGGAAACCTGTCGTGCCAGCTGCATTAATGAATCGGCCAACGCGCGGGGAGAGGCGGTTTGCGT
ATTGGGCGCTCTTCCGCTTCCTCGCTCACTGACTCGCTGCGCTCGGTCGTTCGGCTGCGGCGAGCGGTAT
CAGCTCACTCAAAGGCGGTAATACGGTTATCCACAGAATCAGGGGATAACGCAGGAAAGAACATGTGAGC
AAAAGGCCAGCAAAAGGCCAGGAACCGTAAAAAGGCCGCGTTGCTGGCGTTTTTCCATAGGCTCCGCCCC
CCTGACGAGCATCACAAAAATCGACGCTCAAGTCAGAGGTGGCGAAACCCGACAGGACTATAAAGATACC
AGGCGTTTCCCCCTGGAAGCTCCCTCGTGCGCTCTCCTGTTCCGACCCTGCCGCTTACCGGATACCTGTC
CGCCTTTCTCCCTTCGGGAAGCGTGGCGCTTTCTCATAGCTCACGCTGTAGGTATCTCAGTTCGGTGTAG
GTCGTTCGCTCCAAGCTGGGCTGTGTGCACGAACCCCCCGTTCAGCCCGACCGCTGCGCCTTATCCGGTA
ACTATCGTCTTGAGTCCAACCCGGTAAGACACGACTTATCGCCACTGGCAGCAGCCACTGGTAACAGGAT
TAGCAGAGCGAGGTATGTAGGCGGTGCTACAGAGTTCTTGAAGTGGTGGCCTAACTACGGCTACACTAGA
AGGACAGTATTTGGTATCTGCGCTCTGCTGAAGCCAGTTACCTTCGGAAAAAGAGTTGGTAGCTCTTGAT
CCGGCAAACAAACCACCGCTGGTAGCGGTGGTTTTTTTGTTTGCAAGCAGCAGATTACGCGCAGAAAAAA
AGGATCTCAAGAAGATCCTTTGATCTTTTCTACGGGGTCTGACGCTCAGTGGAACGAAAACTCACGTTAA
GGGATTTTGGTCATGAGATTATCAAAAAGGATCTTCACCTAGATCCTTTTAAATTAAAAATGAAGTTTTA
AATCAATCTAAAGTATATATGAGTAAACTTGGTCTGACAGTTACCAATGCTTAATCAGTGAGGCACCTAT
CTCAGCGATCTGTCTATTTCGTTCATCCATAGTTGCCTGACTCCCCGTCGTGTAGATAACTACGATACGG
GAGGGCTTACCATCTGGCCCCAGTGCTGCAATGATACCGCGAGACCCACGCTCACCGGCTCCAGATTTAT
CAGCAATAAACCAGCCAGCCGGAAGGGCCGAGCGCAGAAGTGGTCCTGCAACTTTATCCGCCTCCATCCA
GTCTATTAATTGTTGCCGGGAAGCTAGAGTAAGTAGTTCGCCAGTTAATAGTTTGCGCAACGTTGTTGCC
ATTGCTACAGGCATCGTGGTGTCACGCTCGTCGTTTGGTATGGCTTCATTCAGCTCCGGTTCCCAACGAT
CAAGGCGAGTTACATGATCCCCCATGTTGTGCAAAAAAGCGGTTAGCTCCTTCGGTCCTCCGATCGTTGT
CAGAAGTAAGTTGGCCGCAGTGTTATCACTCATGGTTATGGCAGCACTGCATAATTCTCTTACTGTCATG
CCATCCGTAAGATGCTTTTCTGTGACTGGTGAGTACTCAACCAAGTCATTCTGAGAATAGTGTATGCGGC
GACCGAGTTGCTCTTGCCCGGCGTCAATACGGGATAATACCGCGCCACATAGCAGAACTTTAAAAGTGCT
CATCATTGGAAAACGTTCTTCGGGGCGAAAACTCTCAAGGATCTTACCGCTGTTGAGATCCAGTTCGATG
TAACCCACTCGTGCACCCAACTGATCTTCAGCATCTTTTACTTTCACCAGCGTTTCTGGGTGAGCAAAAA
CAGGAAGGCAAAATGCCGCAAAAAAGGGAATAAGGGCGACACGGAAATGTTGAATACTCATACTCTTCCT
TTTTCAATATTATTGAAGCATTTATCAGGGTTATTGTCTCATGAGCGGATACATATTTGAATGTATTTAG
AAAAATAAACAAATAGGGGTTCCGCGCACATTTCCCCGAAAAGTGCCAC
