LOCUS       Exported 948 bp ds-DNA linear SYN 18-MAY-2021
DEFINITION  Cas9 activity reporter (control) with BFP and GFP..
ACCESSION   .
VERSION     .
KEYWORDS    pKLV2-U6gRNA5(Empty)-PGKBFP2AGFP-W
SOURCE      synthetic DNA construct
  ORGANISM  synthetic DNA construct
REFERENCE   1 (bases 1 to 948)
  AUTHORS   Tzelepis K, Koike-Yusa H, De Braekeleer E, Li Y, Metzakopian E,
            Dovey OM, Mupo A, Grinkevich V, Li M, Mazan M, Gozdecka M, Ohnishi
            S, Cooper J, Patel M, McKerrell T, Chen B, Domingues AF, Gallipoli
            P, Teichmann S, Ponstingl H, McDermott U, Saez-Rodriguez J, Huntly
            BJ, Iorio F, Pina C, Vassiliou GS, Yusa K
  TITLE     A CRISPR Dropout Screen Identifies Genetic Vulnerabilities and
            Therapeutic Targets in Acute Myeloid Leukemia.
  JOURNAL   Cell Rep. 2016 Oct 18;17(4):1193-1205. doi:
            10.1016/j.celrep.2016.09.079.
  PUBMED    27760321
REFERENCE   2 (bases 1 to 948)
  AUTHORS   .
  TITLE     Direct Submission
  JOURNAL   Exported May 18, 2021 from SnapGene Server 1.1.58
            http://www.snapgene.com
FEATURES             Location/Qualifiers
     source          1..948
                     /organism="synthetic DNA construct"
                     /mol_type="other DNA"
     CDS             complement(65..784)
                     /codon_start=1
                     /product="the original enhanced GFP (Yang et al., 1996)"
                     /label=EGFP
                     /note="mammalian codon-optimized"
                     /translation="MVSKGEELFTGVVPILVELDGDVNGHKFSVSGEGEGDATYGKLTL
                     KFICTTGKLPVPWPTLVTTLTYGVQCFSRYPDHMKQHDFFKSAMPEGYVQERTIFFKDD
                     GNYKTRAEVKFEGDTLVNRIELKGIDFKEDGNILGHKLEYNYNSHNVYIMADKQKNGIK
                     VNFKIRHNIEDGSVQLADHYQQNTPIGDGPVLLPDNHYLSTQSALSKDPNEKRDHMVLL
                     EFVTAAGITLGMDELYK"
     CDS             complement(68..784)
                     /codon_start=1
                     /product="enhanced GFP"
                     /label=EGFP
                     /translation="MVSKGEELFTGVVPILVELDGDVNGHKFSVSGEGEGDATYGKLTL
                     KFICTTGKLPVPWPTLVTTLTYGVQCFSRYPDHMKQHDFFKSAMPEGYVQERTIFFKDD
                     GNYKTRAEVKFEGDTLVNRIELKGIDFKEDGNILGHKLEYNYNSHNVYIMADKQKNGIK
                     VNFKIRHNIEDGSVQLADHYQQNTPIGDGPVLLPDNHYLSTQSALSKDPNEKRDHMVLL
                     EFVTAAGITLGMDELYK"
     primer_bind     complement(110..131)
                     /label=EGFP-C
                     /note="EGFP, forward primer"
     primer_bind     459..478
                     /label=EXFP-R
                     /note="For distinguishing EGFP variants, reverse primer"
     primer_bind     718..739
                     /label=EGFP-N
                     /note="EGFP, reverse primer"
     CDS             complement(791..844)
                     /codon_start=1
                     /product="2A peptide from Thosea asigna virus capsid
                     protein"
                     /label=T2A
                     /note="Eukaryotic ribosomes fail to insert a peptide bond
                     between the Gly and Pro residues, yielding separate
                     polypeptides."
                     /translation="EGRGSLLTCGDVEENPGP"
ORIGIN
        1 caacatagtt aagaatacca gtcaatcttt cacaaatttt gtaatccaga ggttgagcgg
       61 ccgcttactt gtacagctcg tccatgccga gagtgatccc ggcggcggtc acgaactcca
      121 gcaggaccat gtgatcgcgc ttctcgttgg ggtctttgct cagggcggac tgggtgctca
      181 ggtagtggtt gtcgggcagc agcacggggc cgtcgccgat gggggtgttc tgctggtagt
      241 ggtcggcgag ctgcacgctg ccgtcctcga tgttgtggcg gatcttgaag ttcaccttga
      301 tgccgttctt ctgcttgtcg gccatgatat agacgttgtg gctgttgtag ttgtactcca
      361 gcttgtgccc caggatgttg ccgtcctcct tgaagtcgat gcccttcagc tcgatgcggt
      421 tcaccagggt gtcgccctcg aacttcacct cggcgcgggt cttgtagttg ccgtcgtcct
      481 tgaagaagat ggtgcgctcc tggacgtagc cttcgggcat ggcggacttg aagaagtcgt
      541 gctgcttcat gtggtcgggg tagcggctga agcactgcac gccgtaggtc agggtggtca
      601 cgagggtggg ccagggcacg ggcagcttgc cggtggtgca gatgaacttc agggtcagct
      661 tgccgtaggt ggcatcgccc tcgccctcgc cggacacgct gaacttgtgg ccgtttacgt
      721 cgccgtccag ctcgaccagg atgggcacca ccccggtgaa cagctcctcg cccttgctca
      781 ccatgaattc aggtccgggg ttctcttcca cgtcgccgca ggtgagcagg gagccccttc
      841 cttccccgcc gctgccccct ccattaagct tgtgccccag tttgctaggg aggtcgcagt
      901 atctggccac tgccacctcg tgctgctcga cgtaggtctc gttgttgg
//
