>Addgene plasmid #67979 | pKLV2-U6gRNA5(Empty)-PGKBFP2AGFP-W | addgene partial sequence | sequence record 124726 | Top_Fop 5'-TCACCATTATCGTTTCAGAC-3'
GGACCCGACAGGCCCGAAGGAATAGAAGAAGAAGGTGGAGAGAGAGACAGAGACAGATCCATTCGATTAG
TGAACGGATCGGCACTGCGTGCGCCAATTCTGCAGACAAATGGCAGTATTCATCCACAATTTTAAAAGAA
AAGGGGGGATTGGGGGGTACAGTGCAGGGGAAAGAATAGTAGACATAATAGCAACAGACATACAAACTAA
AGAATTACAAAAACAAATTACAAAAATTCAAAATTTTCGGGTTTATTACAGGGACAGCAGAGATCCAGTT
TGGTTAGTACCGGGCCCTACGCGTCCAAGGTCGGGCAGGAAGAGGGCCTATTTCCCATGATTCCTTCATA
TTTGCATATACGATACAAGGCTGTTAGAGAGATAATTAGAATTAATTTGACTGTAAACACAAAGATATTA
GTACAAAATACGTGACGTAGAAAGTAATAATTTCTTGGGTAGTTTGCAGTTTTAAAATTATGTTTTAAAA
TGGACTATCATATGCTTACCGTAACTTGAAAGTATTTCGATTTCTTGGCTTTATATATCTTGTGGAAAGG
ACGAAACACCGGGTCTTCGAGAAGACACGTTTAAGAGCTATGCTGGAAACAGCATAGCAAGTTTAAATAA
GGCTAGTCCGTTATCAACTTGAAAAAGTGGCACCGAGTCGGTGCTTTTTTTGGATCCAATTCTACCGGGT
AGGGGAGGCGCTTTTCCCAAGGCAGTCTGGAGCATGCGCTTTAGCAGCCCCGCTGGGCACTTGGCGCTAC
ACAAGTGGCCTCTGGCCTCGCACACATTCCACATCCACCGGTAGGCGCCAACCGGCTCCGTTCTTTGGTG
GCCCCTTCGCGCCACCTTCTACTCCTCCCCTAGTCAGGAAGTTCCCCC
