>Addgene plasmid #67979 | pKLV2-U6gRNA5(Empty)-PGKBFP2AGFP-W | addgene partial sequence | sequence record 124727 | mPGK-F 5'-cattctgcacgcttcaaaag-3'
GCTGTTCTCCTCTTCCTCATCTCCGGGCCTTTCGACCTGCATCCATCTAGATCTCGAGCCACCATGGGCA
GCGAGCTGATTAAGGAGAACATGCACATGAAGCTGTACATGGAGGGCACCGTGGACAACCATCACTTCAA
GTGCACATCCGAGGGCGAAGGCAAGCCCTACGAGGGCACCCAGACCATGAGAATCAAGGTGGTCGAGGGC
GGCCCTCTCCCCTTCGCCTTCGACATCCTGGCTACTAGCTTCCTCTACGGCAGCAAGACCTTCATCAACC
ACACCCAGGGCATCCCCGACTTCTTCAAGCAGTCCTTCCCTGAGGGCTTCACATGGGAGAGAGTCACCAC
ATACGAGGACGGGGGCGTGCTGACCGCTACCCAGGACACCAGCCTCCAGGACGGCTGCCTCATCTACAAC
GTCAAGATCAGAGGGGTGAACTTCACATCCAACGGCCCTGTGATGCAGAAGAAAACACTCGGCTGGGAGG
CCTTCACCGAGACCCTGTACCCCGCTGACGGCGGCCTGGAAGGCAGAAACGACATGGCCCTGAAGCTCGT
GGGCGGGAGCCATCTGATCGCAAACATCAAGACCACATATAGATCCAAGAAACCCGCTAAGAACCTCAAG
ATGCCTGGCGTCTACTATGTGGACTACAGACTGGAAAGAATCAAGGAGGCCAACAACGAGACCTACGTCG
AGCAGCACGAGGTGGCAGTGGCCAGATACTGCGACCTCCCTAGCAAACTGGGGCACAAGCTTAATGGAGG
GGGCAGCGGCGGGGAAGGAAGGGGCTCCCTGCTCACCTGCGG
